Addgene plasmid #72693: pSAM2_mCherry_Mesp2
Purpose: Doxycyline regulated expression of Mesp2 in mammalian cells
Depositing lab: Timothy Kamp. Depositing organization: University of Wisconsin, Madison. Publication: Lineage Reprogramming of Fibroblasts into Proliferative Induced Cardiac Progenitor Cells by Defined Factors. Lalit PA, Salick MR, Nelson DO, Squirrell JM, Shafer CM, Patel NG, Saeed I, Schmuck EG, Markandeya YS, Wong R, Lea MR, Eliceiri KW, Hacker TA, Crone WC, Kyba M, Garry DJ, Stewart R, Thomson JA, Downs KM, Lyons GE, Kamp TJ. Cell Stem Cell. 2016 Mar 3;18(3):354-67. doi: 10.1016/j.stem.2015.12.001. Epub 2016 Feb 11. PubMed 26877223.
Backbone
  Vector backbone: pSAM2_GW_mCherry
  Backbone size w/o insert (bp): 11391
  Vector type: Mammalian Expression, Lentiviral
Growth in bacteria
  Bacterial resistance: Ampicillin, 100 μg/mL
  Growth temperature: 37°C
  Growth strain: NEB Stable
  Copy number: High Copy
Gene/Insert
  Gene/Insert name: Mesp 2
  Species: M. musculus (mouse)
  Entrez Gene: Mesp2 (a.k.a. bHLHc6)
  Promoter: CMV-Doxycycline
  Cloning method: Gateway Cloning
  Sequencing primers: 5′ pSAM 2 SEQ F - 5' GCTCGTTTAGTGAACCGTCAG 3'; 3′ pSAM2 SEQ R - 5' GAGGAACTGCTTCCTTCACG 3'
Terms and licenses: Academic/Nonprofit Terms; Industry Terms: Not Available to Industry
How to cite: pSAM2_mCherry_Mesp2 was a gift from Timothy Kamp (Addgene plasmid # 72693 ; http://n2t.net/addgene:72693 ; RRID:Addgene_72693)
