[The description below was written by a language model from this plasmid's Addgene catalogue record and pLannotate feature annotations shown in this document.]
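Description:
pSAM2_mCherry_Mesp2 is a lentiviral transfer plasmid for doxycycline-regulated expression of mouse Mesp2, a bHLH transcription factor involved in somitogenesis, in mammalian cells. It was made by Gateway cloning into the pSAM2_GW_mCherry backbone, and the Mesp2 coding sequence is accordingly flanked by attB1 and attB2 sites. In bacteria the plasmid replicates from a high-copy ColE1/pUC-type origin and is selected with ampicillin via the β-lactamase gene; an f1 origin is also present. Outside the viral region, an SV40/EM7 promoter-driven BleoR cassette with an SV40 polyadenylation signal is annotated, which would confer Zeocin resistance, though the record does not describe its use.

The viral genome is transcribed from a CMV enhancer/promoter fused to a truncated HIV-1 5' LTR, an arrangement typical of Tat-independent packaging. This is followed by the Ψ packaging signal, a partial gag sequence, the RRE for Rev-dependent RNA export and the cPPT/CTS. The internal expression cassette begins with a Tet-responsive promoter, annotated as repeated tet operator elements followed by a minimal promoter segment. It drives a bicistronic transcript in which Mesp2 is followed by an EMCV IRES and mCherry, so red fluorescence reports cells in which the transgene is induced. A WPRE enhances transcript expression, and a truncated 3' LTR and bGH polyadenylation signal close the unit. No tetracycline transactivator is annotated, so one presumably must be provided separately for doxycycline induction. The associated publication concerns reprogramming of fibroblasts into induced cardiac progenitor cells with defined factors. The sequenced record (10,810 nt) is shorter than the listed size of the empty backbone, which may reflect loss of the Gateway cassette on recombination.
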