Features (pLannotate 1.2.2; 42 found; start..end, strand, type, name):
    985..1009    -  protein_bind   attB2: mutant version of attB; recombination site for the Gateway® BP reaction BP Clonase™
   1079..1540    +  misc_feature   IRES: internal ribosome entry site (IRES) of the encephalomyocarditis virus (EMCV)
   1545..2254    +  CDS            mCherry (fragment): monomeric derivative of DsRed fluorescent protein (Shaner et al., 2004) mammalian codon-optimized
   2265..2288    +  misc_feature   MCS (fragment): pBluescript multiple cloning site
   2288..2876    +  misc_feature   WPRE: woodchuck hepatitis virus posttranscriptional regulatory element
   2813..3397    +  CDS            nef (fragment): NEF_HV1H2 - Experimental evidence at protein level: Swiss-Prot protein existence level 1. Extracellular Nef protein targets CD4(+) T-lymphocytes for apoptosis by interacting with CXCR4 surface receptors. From Human immunodeficiency virus type 1 group M subtype B (isolate HXB2) (HIV-1).
   3404..3584    +  LTR            5' LTR (truncated): truncated 5' long terminal repeat (LTR) from HIV-1
   3616..3727    +  polyA_signal   bGH poly(A) signal: bovine growth hormone polyadenylation signal
   3844..3865    +  promoter       SV40 promoter (fragment): SV40 enhancer and early promoter
   3886..4314    +  rep_origin     f1 ori (sequence partly withheld): f1 bacteriophage origin of replication; arrow indicates direction of (+) strand synthesis
   4328..4657    +  promoter       SV40 promoter: SV40 enhancer and early promoter
   4705..4752    +  promoter       EM7 promoter: synthetic bacterial promoter&nbsp
   4771..5145    +  CDS            BleoR: antibiotic-binding protein; Sh ble from Streptoalloteichus hindustanus; confers resistance to bleomycin, phleomycin, and Zeocin™
   5155..5280    +  CDS            ble (fragment): BLE_KLEPN - Experimental evidence at protein level: Swiss-Prot protein existence level 1. Binding protein with a strong affinity to the bleomycin family of antibiotics. Binds to CL990; an antimitotic-antibiotic compound. From Klebsiella pneumoniae.
   5275..5396    +  polyA_signal   SV40 poly(A) signal: SV40 polyadenylation signal
   5467..5489    -  protein_bind   lac operator (fragment): The lac repressor binds to the lac operator to inhibit transcription in E. coli. This inhibition can be relieved by adding lactose or isopropyl-β-D-thiogalactopyranoside (IPTG). lac repressor encoded by lacI
   5493..5523    -  promoter       lac promoter: promoter for the E. coli lac operon
   5538..5559    -  protein_bind   CAP binding site: CAP binding activates transcription in the presence of cAMP. E. coli catabolite activator protein
   5572..5664    -  CDS            lacI (fragment): lac repressor; lacI; The lac repressor binds to the lac operator to inhibit transcription in E. coli. This inhibition can be relieved by adding lactose or isopropyl-β-D-thiogalactopyranoside (IPTG).
   5847..6435    -  rep_origin     ori: high-copy-number ColE1/pMB1/pBR322/pUC origin of replication
   6606..7466    -  CDS            AmpR: β-lactamase; bla; confers resistance to ampicillin, carbenicillin, and related antibiotics
   7467..7571    -  promoter       AmpR promoter: bla
   7630..7682    -  misc_feature   bom (fragment): basis of mobility region from pBR322
   7837..8216    +  enhancer       CMV enhancer: human cytomegalovirus immediate early enhancer
   8217..8416    +  promoter       CMV promoter: human cytomegalovirus (CMV) immediate early promoter
   8434..8614    +  LTR            5' LTR (truncated): truncated 5' long terminal repeat (LTR) from HIV-1
   8661..8786    +  misc_feature   HIV-1 Ψ: packaging signal of human immunodeficiency virus type 1
   8770..9108    +  CDS            HIV-1 gag (fragment): gag protein from human immunodeficiency virus 1; gag
   9283..9516    +  misc_feature   RRE: The Rev response element (RRE) of HIV-1 allows for Rev-dependent mRNA export from the nucleus to the cytoplasm.
   9893..9993    +  CDS            Rev (fragment): human immunodeficiency virus 1 (HIV-1) Rev protein; rev; enhances nuclear export of unspliced and incompletely spliced viral mRNAs
  10043..10160   +  misc_feature   cPPT/CTS: central polypurine tract and central termination sequence of HIV-1
  10228..10248   +  promoter       tight TRE promoter (fragment): Tet-responsive promoter PTight, consisting of seven tet operator sequences followed by the minimal CMV promoter
  10265..10285   +  promoter       tight TRE promoter (fragment): Tet-responsive promoter PTight, consisting of seven tet operator sequences followed by the minimal CMV promoter
  10302..10322   +  promoter       tight TRE promoter (fragment): Tet-responsive promoter PTight, consisting of seven tet operator sequences followed by the minimal CMV promoter
  10339..10359   +  promoter       tight TRE promoter (fragment): Tet-responsive promoter PTight, consisting of seven tet operator sequences followed by the minimal CMV promoter
  10376..10396   +  promoter       tight TRE promoter (fragment): Tet-responsive promoter PTight, consisting of seven tet operator sequences followed by the minimal CMV promoter
  10413..10433   +  promoter       tight TRE promoter (fragment): Tet-responsive promoter PTight, consisting of seven tet operator sequences followed by the minimal CMV promoter
  10450..10470   +  promoter       tight TRE promoter (fragment): Tet-responsive promoter PTight, consisting of seven tet operator sequences followed by the minimal CMV promoter
  10487..10507   +  promoter       tight TRE promoter (fragment): Tet-responsive promoter PTight, consisting of seven tet operator sequences followed by the minimal CMV promoter
  10515..10560   +  promoter       TRE3GV promoter (fragment): 3rd-generation Tet-responsive promoter that can be activated by binding of Tet-On® 3G, optimized for retroviral and lentiviral vectors
  10625..10649   +  protein_bind   attB1: mutant version of attB; recombination site for the Gateway® BP reaction BP Clonase™
  10669..968     +  CDS            Mesp2 (across the origin): MESP2_MOUSE - Experimental evidence at protein level: Swiss-Prot protein existence level 1. Transcription factor with important role in somitogenesis. Defines the rostrocaudal patterning of the somite by participating in distinct Notch pathways. Regulates also the FGF signaling pathway. Specifies the rostral half of the somites. Generates rostro-caudal polarity of somites by down-regulating in the presumptive rostral domain DLL1, a Notch ligand. Participates in the segment border formation by activating in the anterior presomitic mesoderm LFNG, a negative regulator of DLL1-Notch signaling. Act
>Addgene plasmid #72693 | pSAM2_mCherry_Mesp2 | addgene full sequence | sequence record 192433 | Addgene NGS Result
CCCGTCGGCCCTCGCAGCCCGCCGGCCCGGCCCGTAGCACGCGCACTACCCAGGCGACGGCGCCCCGACG
AACGCGCCCAGCGCCCGCAGGCGGACAGCGGCAGAGCGCCAGCGAGCGCGAGAAGCTGCGCATGCGCACA
CTCGCCCGCGCGCTGCAAGAACTGCGCCGCTTCCTGCCGCCGTCGGTGGCACCTGCAGGCCAGAGCCTGA
CCAAGATCGAGACGCTGCGCCTGGCCATCCGCTACATCGGCCACCTGTCAGCCCTGCTGGGCCTCAGCGA
GGACAGTCTGCGGCGCAGGCGCCGACGGAGTGCGGACGCGGCGTTCTCTCACCGATGCCCTCAATGCCCC
GACGGTGGCAGCCCCTCACAGGCTCAGATGCTTGGTCCTAGCCTGGGATCAGCCATGAGTAGTGGGGTGT
CCTGGGGGTGCCCGCCTGCTTGTCCTGGACCTCTGATCTCACCTGAAAACCTTGGGAACAGGATCTCCAA
CGTGGATCCCTGGGTGACACCTCCTTATTGTCCCCAAATACAGTCACCCTTACACCAGTCCCTAGAAAGA
GCCGCTGACTCCTCTCCCTGGGCACCACCTCAAGCATGTCCTGGCATGCAGATGTCCCCAGAGCCTAGGA
ACAAGACTGGACACTGGACACAATCCACTGAACCTGCAGAGCTGACTAAAGTGTATCAGAGTCTTTCTGT
GTCTCCAGAACCCTGCCTGTCCCTGGGAAGCCCACTTCTCCTGCCCCGCCCATCATGCCAGAGACTACAG
CCTCAGCCTCAGCCTCAGCCTCAGTGGGGCTGCTGGGGCCACGATGCAGAGGTGCTCTCCACCTCTGAGG
ATCAGGGTTCCAGCCCTGCCCTCCAGCTTCCTGTGGCCAGCCCCACCCCCAGCTCAGGCCTGCAGCTCAG
TGGCTGTCCTGAACTTTGGCAGGAAGACCTGGAAGGACCCCCACTGAATATTTTCTACTAAAAGGGCGAA
TTCGACCCAGCTTTCTTGTACAAAGTGGTTGATGCGGCCGCTTCGAGCAGACATGAGTCGACGTTATTTT
CCACCATATTGCCGTCTTTTGGCAATGTGAGGGCCCGGAAACCTGGCCCTGTCTTCTTGACGAGCATTCC
TAGGGGTCTTTCCCCTCTCGCCAAAGGAATGCAAGGTCTGTTGAATGTCGTGAAGGAAGCAGTTCCTCTG
GAAGCTTCTTGAAGACAAACAACGTCTGTAGCGACCCTTTGCAGGCAGCGGAACCCCCCACCTGGCGACA
GGTGCCTCTGCGGCCAAAAGCCACGTGTATAAGATACACCTGCAAAGGCGGCACAACCCCAGTGCCACGT
TGTGAGTTGGATAGTTGTGGAAAGAGTCAAATGGCTCACCTCAAGCGTATTCAACAAGGGGCTGAAGGAT
GCCCAGAAGGTACCCCATTGTATGGGATCTGATCTGGGGCCTCGGTGCACATGCTTTACATGTGTTTAGT
CGAGGTTAAAAAACGTCTAGGCCCCCCGAACCACGGGGACGTGGTTTTCCTTTGAAAAACACGATGATAA
TACCATGGTGAGCAAGGGCGAGGAGGATAACATGGCCATCATCAAGGAGTTCATGCGCTTCAAGGTGCAC
ATGGAGGGCTCCGTGAACGGCCACGAGTTCGAGATCGAGGGCGAGGGCGAGGGCCGCCCCTACGAGGGCA
CCCAGACCGCCAAGCTGAAGGTGACCAAGGGTGGCCCCCTGCCCTTCGCCTGGGACATCCTGTCCCCTCA
GTTCATGTACGGCTCCAAGGCCTACGGGAAGCACCCCGCCGACATCCCCGACTACTTGAAGCTGTCCTTC
CCCGAGGGCTTCAAGTGGGAGCGCGTGATGAACTTCGAGGACGGCGGCGTGGTGACCGTGACCCAGGACT
CCTCCCTGCAGGACGGCGAGTTCATCTACAAGGTGAAGCTGCGCGGCACCAACTTCCCCTCCGACGGCCC
CGTAATGCAGAAGAAGACCATGGGCTGGGAGGCCTCCTCCGAGCGGATGTACCCCGAGGACGGCGCCCTG
AAGGGCGAGATCAAGCAGAGGCTGAAGCTGAAGGACGGCGGCCACTACGACGCTGAGGTCAAGACCACCT
ACAAGGCCAAGAAGCCCGTGCAGCTGCCCGGCGCCTACAACGTCAACATCAAGTTGGACATCACCTCCCA
CAACGAGGACTACACCATCGTGGAACAGTACGAACGCGCCGAGGGCCGCCACTCCACCGGCGGCATGGAC
GAGCTGTACAAGTAAGTCGACCATAATTCGATATCAAGCTTATCGATAATCAACCTCTGGATTACAAAAT
TTGTGAAAGATTGACTGGTATTCTTAACTATGTTGCTCCTTTTACGCTATGTGGATACGCTGCTTTAATG
CCTTTGTATCATGCTATTGCTTCCCGTATGGCTTTCATTTTCTCCTCCTTGTATAAATCCTGGTTGCTGT
CTCTTTATGAGGAGTTGTGGCCCGTTGTCAGGCAACGTGGCGTGGTGTGCACTGTGTTTGCTGACGCAAC
CCCCACTGGTTGGGGCATTGCCACCACCTGTCAGCTCCTTTCCGGGACTTTCGCTTTCCCCCTCCCTATT
GCCACGGCGGAACTCATCGCCGCCTGCCTTGCCCGCTGCTGGACAGGGGCTCGGCTGTTGGGCACTGACA
ATTCCGTGGTGTTGTCGGGGAAATCATCGTCCTTTCCTTGGCTGCTCGCCTGTGTTGCCACCTGGATTCT
GCGCGGGACGTCCTTCTGCTACGTCCCTTCGGCCCTCAATCCAGCGGACCTTCCTTCCCGCGGCCTGCTG
CCGGCTCTGCGGCCTCTTCCGCGTCTTCGCCTTCGCCCTCAGACGAGTCGGATCTCCCTTTGGGCCGCCT
CCCCGCATCGATACCGTCGACCTCGTCGAGACCTAGAAAAACATGGAGCAATCACAAGTAGCAATACAGC
AGCTACCAATGCTGATTGTGCCTGGCTAGAAGCACAAGAGGAGGAGGAGGTGGGTTTTCCAGTCACACCT
CAGGTACCTTTAAGACCAATGACTTACAAGGCAGCTGTAGATCTTAGCCACTTTTTAAAAGAAAAGGGGG
GACTGGAAGGGCTAATTCACTCCCAACGAAGACAAGATATCCTTGATCTGTGGATCTACCACACACAAGG
CTACTTCCCTGATTGGCAGAACTACACACCAGGGCCAGGGATCAGATATCCACTGACCTTTGGATGGTGC
TACAAGCTAGTACCAGTTGAGCAAGAGAAGGTAGAAGAAGCCAATGAAGGAGAGAACACCCGCTTGTTAC
ACCCTGTGAGCCTGCATGGGATGGATGACCCGGAGAGAGAAGTATTAGAGTGGAGGTTTGACAGCCGCCT
AGCATTTCATCACATGGCCCGAGAGCTGCATCCGGACTGTACTGGGTCTCTCTGGTTAGACCAGATCTGA
GCCTGGGAGCTCTCTGGCTAACTAGGGAACCCACTGCTTAAGCCTCAATAAAGCTTGCCTTGAGTGCTTC
AAGTAGTGTGTGCCCGTCTGTTGTGTGACTCTGGTAACTAGAGATCCCTCAGACCCTTTTAGTCAGTGTG
GAAAATCTCTAGCAGGGCCCGTTTAAACCCGCTGATCAGCCTCGACTGTGCCTTCTAGTTGCCAGCCATC
TGTTGTTTGCCCCTCCCCCGTGCCTTCCTTGACCCTGGAAGGTGCCACTCCCACTGTCCTTTCCTAATAA
AATGAGGAAATTGCATCGCATTGTCTGAGTAGGTGTCATTCTATTCTGGGGGGTGGGGCGGGGCAGGACA
GCAAGGGGGAGGATTGGGAAGACAATAGCAGGCATGCTGGGGATGCGGTGGGCTCTATGGCTTCTGAGGC
GGAAAGAACCAGCTGGGGCTCTAGGGGGTATCCCC
[124 nt withheld, positions 3886-4009]
C
[91 nt withheld, positions 4011-4101]
A
[49 nt withheld, positions 4103-4151]
CCTTTGACGTTGGAGTCCACGTTCTTT
[37 nt withheld, positions 4179-4215]
ACCCTATCTCGGTCTATTCTTTTGATTTATAAGGGATTTTGCCGATTTCGGCCTATTGGTTAAAAAATGA
GCTGATTTAACAAAAATTTAACGCGAATTAATTCTGTGGAATGTGTGTCAGTTAGGGTGTGGAAAGTCCC
CAGGCTCCCCAGCAGGCAGAAGTATGCAAAGCATGCATCTCAATTAGTCAGCAACCAGGTGTGGAAAGTC
CCCAGGCTCCCCAGCAGGCAGAAGTATGCAAAGCATGCATCTCAATTAGTCAGCAACCATAGTCCCGCCC
CTAACTCCGCCCATCCCGCCCCTAACTCCGCCCAGTTCCGCCCATTCTCCGCCCCATGGCTGACTAATTT
TTTTTATTTATGCAGAGGCCGAGGCCGCCTCTGCCTCTGAGCTATTCCAGAAGTAGTGAGGAGGCTTTTT
TGGAGGCCTAGGCTTTTGCAAAAAGCTCCCGGGAGCTTGTATATCCATTTTCGGATCTGATCAGCACGTG
TTGACAATTAATCATCGGCATAGTATATCGGCATAGTATAATACGACAAGGTGAGGAACTAAACCATGGC
CAAGTTGACCAGTGCCGTTCCGGTGCTCACCGCGCGCGACGTCGCCGGAGCGGTCGAGTTCTGGACCGAC
CGGCTCGGGTTCTCCCGGGACTTCGTGGAGGACGACTTCGCCGGTGTGGTCCGGGACGACGTGACCCTGT
TCATCAGCGCGGTCCAGGACCAGGTGGTGCCGGACAACACCCTGGCCTGGGTGTGGGTGCGCGGCCTGGA
CGAGCTGTACGCCGAGTGGTCGGAGGTCGTGTCCACGAACTTCCGGGACGCCTCCGGGCCGGCCATGACC
GAGATCGGCGAGCAGCCGTGGGGGCGGGAGTTCGCCCTGCGCGACCCGGCCGGCAACTGCGTGCACTTCG
TGGCCGAGGAGCAGGACTGACACGTGCTACGAGATTTCGATTCCACCGCCGCCTTCTATGAAAGGTTGGG
CTTCGGAATCGTTTTCCGGGACGCCGGCTGGATGATCCTCCAGCGCGGGGATCTCATGCTGGAGTTCTTC
GCCCACCCCAACTTGTTTATTGCAGCTTATAATGGTTACAAATAAAGCAATAGCATCACAAATTTCACAA
ATAAAGCATTTTTTTCACTGCATTCTAGTTGTGGTTTGTCCAAACTCATCAATGTATCTTATCATGTCTG
TATACCGTCGACCTCTAGCTAGAGCTTGGCGTAATCATGGTCATAGCTGTTTCCTGTGTGAAATTGTTAT
CCGCTCACAATTCCACACAACATACGAGCCGGAAGCATAAAGTGTAAAGCCTGGGGTGCCTAATGAGTGA
GCTAACTCACATTAATTGCGTTGCGCTCACTGCCCGCTTTCCAGTCGGGAAACCTGTCGTGCCAGCTGCA
TTAATGAATCGGCCAACGCGCGGGGAGAGGCGGTTTGCGTATTGGGCGCTCTTCCGCTTCCTCGCTCACT
GACTCGCTGCGCTCGGTCGTTCGGCTGCGGCGAGCGGTATCAGCTCACTCAAAGGCGGTAATACGGTTAT
CCACAGAATCAGGGGATAACGCAGGAAAGAACATGTGAGCAAAAGGCCAGCAAAAGGCCAGGAACCGTAA
AAAGGCCGCGTTGCTGGCGTTTTTCCATAGGCTCCGCCCCCCTGACGAGCATCACAAAAATCGACGCTCA
AGTCAGAGGTGGCGAAACCCGACAGGACTATAAAGATACCAGGCGTTTCCCCCTGGAAGCTCCCTCGTGC
GCTCTCCTGTTCCGACCCTGCCGCTTACCGGATACCTGTCCGCCTTTCTCCCTTCGGGAAGCGTGGCGCT
TTCTCATAGCTCACGCTGTAGGTATCTCAGTTCGGTGTAGGTCGTTCGCTCCAAGCTGGGCTGTGTGCAC
GAACCCCCCGTTCAGCCCGACCGCTGCGCCTTATCCGGTAACTATCGTCTTGAGTCCAACCCGGTAAGAC
ACGACTTATCGCCACTGGCAGCAGCCACTGGTAACAGGATTAGCAGAGCGAGGTATGTAGGCGGTGCTAC
AGAGTTCTTGAAGTGGTGGCCTAACTACGGCTACACTAGAAGAACAGTATTTGGTATCTGCGCTCTGCTG
AAGCCAGTTACCTTCGGAAAAAGAGTTGGTAGCTCTTGATCCGGCAAACAAACCACCGCTGGTAGCGGTG
GTTTTTTTGTTTGCAAGCAGCAGATTACGCGCAGAAAAAAAGGATCTCAAGAAGATCCTTTGATCTTTTC
TACGGGGTCTGACGCTCAGTGGAACGAAAACTCACGTTAAGGGATTTTGGTCATGAGATTATCAAAAAGG
ATCTTCACCTAGATCCTTTTAAATTAAAAATGAAGTTTTAAATCAATCTAAAGTATATATGAGTAAACTT
GGTCTGACAGTTACCAATGCTTAATCAGTGAGGCACCTATCTCAGCGATCTGTCTATTTCGTTCATCCAT
AGTTGCCTGACTCCCCGTCGTGTAGATAACTACGATACGGGAGGGCTTACCATCTGGCCCCAGTGCTGCA
ATGATACCGCGAGACCCACGCTCACCGGCTCCAGATTTATCAGCAATAAACCAGCCAGCCGGAAGGGCCG
AGCGCAGAAGTGGTCCTGCAACTTTATCCGCCTCCATCCAGTCTATTAATTGTTGCCGGGAAGCTAGAGT
AAGTAGTTCGCCAGTTAATAGTTTGCGCAACGTTGTTGCCATTGCTACAGGCATCGTGGTGTCACGCTCG
TCGTTTGGTATGGCTTCATTCAGCTCCGGTTCCCAACGATCAAGGCGAGTTACATGATCCCCCATGTTGT
GCAAAAAAGCGGTTAGCTCCTTCGGTCCTCCGATCGTTGTCAGAAGTAAGTTGGCCGCAGTGTTATCACT
CATGGTTATGGCAGCACTGCATAATTCTCTTACTGTCATGCCATCCGTAAGATGCTTTTCTGTGACTGGT
GAGTACTCAACCAAGTCATTCTGAGAATAGTGTATGCGGCGACCGAGTTGCTCTTGCCCGGCGTCAATAC
GGGATAATACCGCGCCACATAGCAGAACTTTAAAAGTGCTCATCATTGGAAAACGTTCTTCGGGGCGAAA
ACTCTCAAGGATCTTACCGCTGTTGAGATCCAGTTCGATGTAACCCACTCGTGCACCCAACTGATCTTCA
GCATCTTTTACTTTCACCAGCGTTTCTGGGTGAGCAAAAACAGGAAGGCAAAATGCCGCAAAAAAGGGAA
TAAGGGCGACACGGAAATGTTGAATACTCATACTCTTCCTTTTTCAATATTATTGAAGCATTTATCAGGG
TTATTGTCTCATGAGCGGATACATATTTGAATGTATTTAGAAAAATAAACAAATAGGGGTTCCGCGCACA
TTTCCCCGAAAAGTGCCACCTGACGTCGACGGATCGGGAGATCTCCCGATCCCCTATGGTGCACTCTCAG
TACAATCTGCTCTGATGCCGCATAGTTAAGCCAGTATCTGCTCCCTGCTTGTGTGTTGGAGGTCGCTGAG
TAGTGCGCGAGCAAAATTTAAGCTACAACAAGGCAAGGCTTGACCGACAATTGCATGAAGAATCTGCTTA
GGGTTAGGCGTTTTGCGCTGCTTCGCGATGTACGGGCCAGATATACGCGTTGACATTGATTATTGACTAG
TTATTAATAGTAATCAATTACGGGGTCATTAGTTCATAGCCCATATATGGAGTTCCGCGTTACATAACTT
ACGGTAAATGGCCCGCCTGGCTGACCGCCCAACGACCCCCGCCCATTGACGTCAATAATGACGTATGTTC
CCATAGTAACGCCAATAGGGACTTTCCATTGACGTCAATGGGTGGAGTATTTACGGTAAACTGCCCACTT
GGCAGTACATCAAGTGTATCATATGCCAAGTACGCCCCCTATTGACGTCAATGACGGTAAATGGCCCGCC
TGGCATTATGCCCAGTACATGACCTTATGGGACTTTCCTACTTGGCAGTACATCTACGTATTAGTCATCG
CTATTACCATGGTGATGCGGTTTTGGCAGTACATCAATGGGCGTGGATAGCGGTTTGACTCACGGGGATT
TCCAAGTCTCCACCCCATTGACGTCAATGGGAGTTTGTTTTGGCACCAAAATCAACGGGACTTTCCAAAA
TGTCGTAACAACTCCGCCCCATTGACGCAAATGGGCGGTAGGCGTGTACGGTGGGAGGTCTATATAAGCA
GCGCGTTTTGCCTGTACTGGGTCTCTCTGGTTAGACCAGATCTGAGCCTGGGAGCTCTCTGGCTAACTAG
GGAACCCACTGCTTAAGCCTCAATAAAGCTTGCCTTGAGTGCTTCAAGTAGTGTGTGCCCGTCTGTTGTG
TGACTCTGGTAACTAGAGATCCCTCAGACCCTTTTAGTCAGTGTGGAAAATCTCTAGCAGTGGCGCCCGA
ACAGGGACTTGAAAGCGAAAGGGAAACCAGAGGAGCTCTCTCGACGCAGGACTCGGCTTGCTGAAGCGCG
CACGGCAAGAGGCGAGGGGCGGCGACTGGTGAGTACGCCAAAAATTTTGACTAGCGGAGGCTAGAAGGAG
AGAGATGGGTGCGAGAGCGTCAGTATTAAGCGGGGGAGAATTAGATCGCGATGGGAAAAAATTCGGTTAA
GGCCAGGGGGAAAGAAAAAATATAAATTAAAACATATAGTATGGGCAAGCAGGGAGCTAGAACGATTCGC
AGTTAATCCTGGCCTGTTAGAAACATCAGAAGGCTGTAGACAAATACTGGGACAGCTACAACCATCCCTT
CAGACAGGATCAGAAGAACTTAGATCATTATATAATACAGTAGCAACCCTCTATTGTGTGCATCAAAGGA
TAGAGATAAAAGACACCAAGGAAGCTTTAGACAAGATAGAGGAAGAGCAAAACAAAAGTAAGACCACCGC
ACAGCAAGCGGCCGGCCGCTGATCTTCAGACCTGGAGGAGGAGATATGAGGGACAATTGGAGAAGTGAAT
TATATAAATATAAAGTAGTAAAAATTGAACCATTAGGAGTAGCACCCACCAAGGCAAAGAGAAGAGTGGT
GCAGAGAGAAAAAAGAGCAGTGGGAATAGGAGCTTTGTTCCTTGGGTTCTTGGGAGCAGCAGGAAGCACT
ATGGGCGCAGCGTCAATGACGCTGACGGTACAGGCCAGACAATTATTGTCTGGTATAGTGCAGCAGCAGA
ACAATTTGCTGAGGGCTATTGAGGCGCAACAGCATCTGTTGCAACTCACAGTCTGGGGCATCAAGCAGCT
CCAGGCAAGAATCCTGGCTGTGGAAAGATACCTAAAGGATCAACAGCTCCTGGGGATTTGGGGTTGCTCT
GGAAAACTCATTTGCACCACTGCTGTGCCTTGGAATGCTAGTTGGAGTAATAAATCTCTGGAACAGATTT
GGAATCACACGACCTGGATGGAGTGGGACAGAGAAATTAACAATTACACAAGCTTAATACACTCCTTAAT
TGAAGAATCGCAAAACCAGCAAGAAAAGAATGAACAAGAATTATTGGAATTAGATAAATGGGCAAGTTTG
TGGAATTGGTTTAACATAACAAATTGGCTGTGGTATATAAAATTATTCATAATGATAGTAGGAGGCTTGG
TAGGTTTAAGAATAGTTTTTGCTGTACTTTCTATAGTGAATAGAGTTAGGCAGGGATATTCACCATTATC
GTTTCAGACCCACCTCCCAACCCCGAGGGGACCCGACAGGCCCGAAGGAATAGAAGAAGAAGGTGGAGAG
AGAGACAGAGACAGATCCATTCGATTAGTGAACGGATCGGCACTGCGTGCGCCAATTCTGCAGACAAATG
GCAGTATTCATCCACAATTTTAAAAGAAAAGGGGGGATTGGGGGGTACAGTGCAGGGGAAAGAATAGTAG
ACATAATAGCAACAGACATACAAACTAAAGAATTACAAAAACAAATTACAAAAATTCAAAATTTTCGGGT
TTATTACAGGGACAGCAGAGATCCAGTTTGGTTACGCGTCCCCGAAAAGTGCCACCTGACGTCTCCCTAT
CAGTGATAGAGAAGTCGACACGTCTCGAGCTCCCTATCAGTGATAGAGAAGGTACGTCTAGAACGTCTCC
CTATCAGTGATAGAGAAGTCGACACGTCTCGAGCTCCCTATCAGTGATAGAGAAGGTACGTCTAGAACGT
CTCCCTATCAGTGATAGAGAAGTCGACACGTCTCGAGCTCCCTATCAGTGATAGAGAAGGTACGTCTAGA
ACGTCTCCCTATCAGTGATAGAGAAGTCGACACGTCTCGAGCTCCCTATCAGTGATAGAGAAGGTACCCC
CTATATAAGCAGAGCTCGTTTAGTGAACCGTCAGATCGCCTGGAGACGCCATCCACGCTGTTTTGACCTC
CATAGAAGACACCGGGACCGATCCAGCCTGCTAGCATCAACAAGTTTGTACAAAAAAGCAGGCTCCGAAT
TCGCCCTTCAGCCATGGCCCAGTCGCCTCCTCCTCAGAGCCTCCAGGGTCTCGACCACTGGGTCTTCTCC
CAGGGCTGGGGCTGGGCTCAGCAATCGGACTCCACGTCTCCGGCCTCGTCCTCAGATTCGTCCGGTTCCT
GCCCTTGCTACGCCA
