>Addgene plasmid #72693 | pSAM2_mCherry_Mesp2 | depositor partial sequence | sequence record 145770 | Mesp2
ATGGCCCAGTCGCCTCCTCCTCAGAGCCTCCAGGGTCTCGACCACTGGGTCTTCTCCCAGGGCTGGGGCT
GGGCTCAGCAATCGGACTCCACGTCTCCGGCCTCGTCCTCAGATTCGTCCGGTTCCTGCCCTTGCTACGC
CACCCGTCGGCCCTCGCAGCCCGCCGGCCCGGCCCGTAGCACGCGCACTACCCAGGCGACGGCGCCCCGA
CGAACGCGCCCAGCGCCCGCAGGCGGACAGCGGCAGAGCGCCAGCGAGCGCGAGAAGCTGCGCATGCGCA
CACTCGCCCGCGCGCTGCAAGAACTGCGCCGCTTCCTGCCGCCGTCGGTGGCACCTGCAGGCCAGAGCCT
GACCAAGATCGAGACGCTGCGCCTGGCCATCCGCTACATCGGCCACCTGTCAGCCCTGCTGGGCCTCAGC
GAGGACAGTCTGCGGCGCAGGCGCCGACGGAGTGCGGACGCGGCGTTCTCTCACCGATGCCCTCAATGCC
CCGACGGTGGCAGCCCCTCACAGGCTCAGATGCTTGGTCCTAGCCTGGGATCAGCCATGAGTAGTGGGGT
GTCCTGGGGGTGCCCGCCTGCTTGTCCTGGACCTCTGATCTCACCTGAAAACCTTGGGAACAGGATCTCC
AACGTGGATCCCTGGGTGACACCTCCTTATTGTCCCCAAATACAGTCACCCTTACACCAGTCCCTAGAAA
GAGCCGCTGACTCCTCTCCCTGGGCACCACCTCAAGCATGTCCTGGCATGCAGATGTCCCCAGAGCCTAG
GAACAAGACTGGACACTGGACACAATCCACTGAACCTGCAGAGCTGACTAAAGTGTATCAGAGTCTTTCT
GTGTCTCCAGAACCCTGCCTGTCCCTGGGAAGCCCACTTCTCCTGCCCCGCCCATCATGCCAGAGACTAC
AGCCTCAGCCTCAGCCTCAGCCTCAGTGGGGCTGCTGGGGCCACGATGCAGAGGTGCTCTCCACCTCTGA
GGATCAGGGTTCCAGCCCTGCCCTCCAGCTTCCTGTGGCCAGCCCCACCCCCAGCTCAGGCCTGCAGCTC
AGTGGCTGTCCTGAACTTTGGCAGGAAGACCTGGAAGGACCCCCACTGAATATTTTCTACTAA
